>Addgene plasmid #170781 | pcDNA3-ZnGreen2 | addgene full sequence | sequence record 345093 | Addgene NGS Result
ACCCTATCTCGGTCTATTCTTTTGATTTATAAGGGATTTTGCCGATTTCGGCCTATTGGTTAAAAAATGA
GCTGATTTAACAAAAATTTAACGCGAATTAATTCTGTGGAATGTGTGTCAGTTAGGGTGTGGAAAGTCCC
CAGGCTCCCCAGCAGGCAGAAGTATGCAAAGCATGCATCTCAATTAGTCAGCAACCAGGTGTGGAAAGTC
CCCAGGCTCCCCAGCAGGCAGAAGTATGCAAAGCATGCATCTCAATTAGTCAGCAACCATAGTCCCGCCC
CTAACTCCGCCCATCCCGCCCCTAACTCCGCCCAGTTCCGCCCATTCTCCGCCCCATGGCTGACTAATTT
TTTTTATTTATGCAGAGGCCGAGGCCGCCTCTGCCTCTGAGCTATTCCAGAAGTAGTGAGGAGGCTTTTT
TGGAGGCCTAGGCTTTTGCAAAAAGCTCCCGGGAGCTTGTATATCCATTTTCGGATCTGATCAAGAGACA
GGATGAGGATCGTTTCGCATGATTGAACAAGATGGATTGCACGCAGGTTCTCCGGCCGCTTGGGTGGAGA
GGCTATTCGGCTATGACTGGGCACAACAGACAATCGGCTGCTCTGATGCCGCCGTGTTCCGGCTGTCAGC
GCAGGGGCGCCCGGTTCTTTTTGTCAAGACCGACCTGTCCGGTGCCCTGAATGAACTGCAGGACGAGGCA
GCGCGGCTATCGTGGCTGGCCACGACGGGCGTTCCTTGCGCAGCTGTGCTCGACGTTGTCACTGAAGCGG
GAAGGGACTGGCTGCTATTGGGCGAAGTGCCGGGGCAGGATCTCCTGTCATCTCACCTTGCTCCTGCCGA
GAAAGTATCCATCATGGCTGATGCAATGCGGCGGCTGCATACGCTTGATCCGGCTACCTGCCCATTCGAC
CACCAAGCGAAACATCGCATCGAGCGAGCACGTACTCGGATGGAAGCCGGTCTTGTCGATCAGGATGATC
TGGACGAAGAGCATCAGGGGCTCGCGCCAGCCGAACTGTTCGCCAGGCTCAAGGCGCGCATGCCCGACGG
CGAGGATCTCGTCGTGACCCATGGCGATGCCTGCTTGCCGAATATCATGGTGGAAAATGGCCGCTTTTCT
GGATTCATCGACTGTGGCCGGCTGGGTGTGGCGGACCGCTATCAGGACATAGCGTTGGCTACCCGTGATA
TTGCTGAAGAGCTTGGCGGCGAATGGGCTGACCGCTTCCTCGTGCTTTACGGTATCGCCGCTCCCGATTC
GCAGCGCATCGCCTTCTATCGCCTTCTTGACGAGTTCTTCTGAGCGGGACTCTGGGGTTCGAAATGACCG
ACCAAGCGACGCCCAACCTGCCATCACGAGATTTCGATTCCACCGCCGCCTTCTATGAAAGGTTGGGCTT
CGGAATCGTTTTCCGGGACGCCGGCTGGATGATCCTCCAGCGCGGGGATCTCATGCTGGAGTTCTTCGCC
CACCCCAACTTGTTTATTGCAGCTTATAATGGTTACAAATAAAGCAATAGCATCACAAATTTCACAAATA
AAGCATTTTTTTCACTGCATTCTAGTTGTGGTTTGTCCAAACTCATCAATGTATCTTATCATGTCTGTAT
ACCGTCGACCTCTAGCTAGAGCTTGGCGTAATCATGGTCATAGCTGTTTCCTGTGTGAAATTGTTATCCG
CTCACAATTCCACACAACATACGAGCCGGAAGCATAAAGTGTAAAGCCTGGGGTGCCTAATGAGTGAGCT
AACTCACATTAATTGCGTTGCGCTCACTGCCCGCTTTCCAGTCGGGAAACCTGTCGTGCCAGCTGCATTA
ATGAATCGGCCAACGCGCGGGGAGAGGCGGTTTGCGTATTGGGCGCTCTTCCGCTTCCTCGCTCACTGAC
TCGCTGCGCTCGGTCGTTCGGCTGCGGCGAGCGGTATCAGCTCACTCAAAGGCGGTAATACGGTTATCCA
CAGAATCAGGGGATAACGCAGGAAAGAACATGTGAGCAAAAGGCCAGCAAAAGGCCAGGAACCGTAAAAA
GGCCGCGTTGCTGGCGTTTTTCCATAGGCTCCGCCCCCCTGACGAGCATCACAAAAATCGACGCTCAAGT
CAGAGGTGGCGAAACCCGACAGGACTATAAAGATACCAGGCGTTTCCCCCTGGAAGCTCCCTCGTGCGCT
CTCCTGTTCCGACCCTGCCGCTTACCGGATACCTGTCCGCCTTTCTCCCTTCGGGAAGCGTGGCGCTTTC
TCATAGCTCACGCTGTAGGTATCTCAGTTCGGTGTAGGTCGTTCGCTCCAAGCTGGGCTGTGTGCACGAA
CCCCCCGTTCAGCCCGACCGCTGCGCCTTATCCGGTAACTATCGTCTTGAGTCCAACCCGGTAAGACACG
ACTTATCGCCACTGGCAGCAGCCACTGGTAACAGGATTAGCAGAGCGAGGTATGTAGGCGGTGCTACAGA
GTTCTTGAAGTGGTGGCCTAACTACGGCTACACTAGAAGAACAGTATTTGGTATCTGCGCTCTGCTGAAG
CCAGTTACCTTCGGAAAAAGAGTTGGTAGCTCTTGATCCGGCAAACAAACCACCGCTGGTAGCGGTGGTT
TTTTTGTTTGCAAGCAGCAGATTACGCGCAGAAAAAAAGGATCTCAAGAAGATCCTTTGATCTTTTCTAC
GGGGTCTGACGCTCAGTGGAACGAAAACTCACGTTAAGGGATTTTGGTCATGAGATTATCAAAAAGGATC
TTCACCTAGATCCTTTTAAATTAAAAATGAAGTTTTAAATCAATCTAAAGTATATATGAGTAAACTTGGT
CTGACAGTTACCAATGCTTAATCAGTGAGGCACCTATCTCAGCGATCTGTCTATTTCGTTCATCCATAGT
TGCCTGACTCCCCGTCGTGTAGATAACTACGATACGGGAGGGCTTACCATCTGGCCCCAGTGCTGCAATG
ATACCGCGAGACCCACGCTCACCGGCTCCAGATTTATCAGCAATAAACCAGCCAGCCGGAAGGGCCGAGC
GCAGAAGTGGTCCTGCAACTTTATCCGCCTCCATCCAGTCTATTAATTGTTGCCGGGAAGCTAGAGTAAG
TAGTTCGCCAGTTAATAGTTTGCGCAACGTTGTTGCCATTGCTACAGGCATCGTGGTGTCACGCTCGTCG
TTTGGTATGGCTTCATTCAGCTCCGGTTCCCAACGATCAAGGCGAGTTACATGATCCCCCATGTTGTGCA
AAAAAGCGGTTAGCTCCTTCGGTCCTCCGATCGTTGTCAGAAGTAAGTTGGCCGCAGTGTTATCACTCAT
GGTTATGGCAGCACTGCATAATTCTCTTACTGTCATGCCATCCGTAAGATGCTTTTCTGTGACTGGTGAG
TACTCAACCAAGTCATTCTGAGAATAGTGTATGCGGCGACCGAGTTGCTCTTGCCCGGCGTCAATACGGG
ATAATACCGCGCCACATAGCAGAACTTTAAAAGTGCTCATCATTGGAAAACGTTCTTCGGGGCGAAAACT
CTCAAGGATCTTACCGCTGTTGAGATCCAGTTCGATGTAACCCACTCGTGCACCCAACTGATCTTCAGCA
TCTTTTACTTTCACCAGCGTTTCTGGGTGAGCAAAAACAGGAAGGCAAAATGCCGCAAAAAAGGGAATAA
GGGCGACACGGAAATGTTGAATACTCATACTCTTCCTTTTTCAATATTATTGAAGCATTTATCAGGGTTA
TTGTCTCATGAGCGGATACATATTTGAATGTATTTAGAAAAATAAACAAATAGGGGTTCCGCGCACATTT
CCCCGAAAAGTGCCACCTGACGTCGACGGATCGGGAGATCTCCCGATCCCCTATGGTGCACTCTCAGTAC
AATCTGCTCTGATGCCGCATAGTTAAGCCAGTATCTGCTCCCTGCTTGTGTGTTGGAGGTCGCTGAGTAG
TGCGCGAGCAAAATTTAAGCTACAACAAGGCAAGGCTTGACCGACAATTGCATGAAGAATCTGCTTAGGG
TTAGGCGTTTTGCGCTGCTTCGCGATGTACGGGCCAGATATACGCGTTGACATTGATTATTGACTAGTTA
TTAATAGTAATCAATTACGGGGTCATTAGTTCATAGCCCATATATGGAGTTCCGCGTTACATAACTTACG
GTAAATGGCCCGCCTGGCTGACCGCCCAACGACCCCCGCCCATTGACGTCAATAATGACGTATGTTCCCA
TAGTAACGCCAATAGGGACTTTCCATTGACGTCAATGGGTGGAGTATTTACGGTAAACTGCCCACTTGGC
AGTACATCAAGTGTATCATATGCCAAGTACGCCCCCTATTGACGTCAATGACGGTAAATGGCCCGCCTGG
CATTATGCCCAGTACATGACCTTATGGGACTTTCCTACTTGGCAGTACATCTACGTATTAGTCATCGCTA
TTACCATGGTGATGCGGTTTTGGCAGTACATCAATGGGCGTGGATAGCGGTTTGACTCACGGGGATTTCC
AAGTCTCCACCCCATTGACGTCAATGGGAGTTTGTTTTGGCACCAAAATCAACGGGACTTTCCAAAATGT
CGTAACAACTCCGCCCCATTGACGCAAATGGGCGGTAGGCGTGTACGGTGGGAGGTCTATATAAGCAGAG
CTCTCTGGCTAACTAGAGAACCCACTGCTTACTGGCTTATCGAAATTAATACGACTCACTATAGGGAGAC
CCAAGCTTGCCGCCACCATGGTCGACGCAAAGGGAAAATGTCCAGTATGCGGTGCTGAATTAACAGATTC
GGAGAAGATGTACGTGCGCGACGGCGTGCTGAAGGGCGACGTCAAGCACAAGCTGCTGCTGAAGGGCGGC
GGCCACCACCGCGTTGACTTCAAGACCATCTACAGGGCCAAGAAGGCGGTGAAGCTGCCCGACTATCACT
TTGTGGACCACCGCATCGAGATCCTGAACCACGACAAGGACTACAACAAGGTGACCGTTTACGAGAGCGC
CGTGGCCCGCAACTCCACCGACGGCATGGACGAGCTGTACAAGGGAGGCACCGGAGGCTCCGTGGTGAGC
AAGGGCGAGGAGACCACAATGGGCGTAATCAAGCCCGACATGAAGATCAAGCTGAAGATGGAGGGCAACG
TGAATGGCCACGCCTTCGTGATCGAGGGCGAGGGCGAGGGCAAGCCCTACGACGGCACCCACACCATCAA
CCTGGAGGTGAAGGAGGGAGCCCCCCTGCCCTTCTCCTACGACATTCTGACCACCGCGTTCGCCTACGGC
AACAGGGCCTTCACCAAGTACCCCGACGACATCCCCGACTACTTCAAGCAGTCCTTCCCCGAGGGCTACT
CTTGGGAGCGCACCATGACCTTCGAGGACAAGGGCATCGTGAAGGTGAAGTCCGACATCTCGATGGAGGA
GGACTCCTTCATCTACGAGATACACCTCAAGGGCGAGAACTTCCCCCCCAACGGTCCCGTGATGCAGAAG
AAGACCACCGGCTGGCTTGGGGCTAAAGGCAAGTGCCCTGTGTGTGGAGCAGAGCTGACTGACTAACTCG
AGGTCGACAATCAACCTCTGGATTACAAAATTTGTGAAAGATTGACTGGTATTCTTAACTATGTTGCTCC
TTTTACGCTATGTGGATACGCTGCTTTAATGCCTTTGTATCATGCTATTGCTTCCCGTATGGCTTTCATT
TTCTCCTCCTTGTATAAATCCTGGTTGCTGTCTCTTTATGAGGAGTTGTGGCCCGTTGTCAGGCAACGTG
GCGTGGTGTGCACTGTGTTTGCTGACGCAACCCCCACTGGTTGGGGCATTGCCACCACCTGTCAGCTCCT
TTCCGGGACTTTCGCTTTCCCCCTCCCTATTGCCACGGCGGAACTCATCGCCGCCTGCCTTGCCCGCTGC
TGGACAGGGGCTCGGCTGTTGGGCACTGACAATTCCGTGGTGTTGTCGGGGAAATCATCGTCCTTTCCTT
GGCTGCTCGCCTGTGTTGCCACCTGGATTCTGCGCGGGACGTCCTTCTGCTACGTCCCTTCGGCCCTCAA
TCCAGCGGACCTTCCTTCCCGCGGCCTGCTGCCGGCTCTGCGGCCTCTTCCGCGTCTTCGCCTTCGCCCT
CAGACGAGTCGGATCTCCCTTTGGGCCGCCTCCCCGCTCTAGAGGGCCCTATTCTATAGTGTCACCTAAA
TGCTAGAGCTCGCTGATCAGCCTCGACTGTGCCTTCTAGTTGCCAGCCATCTGTTGTTTGCCCCTCCCCC
GTGCCTTCCTTGACCCTGGAAGGTGCCACTCCCACTGTCCTTTCCTAATAAAATGAGGAAATTGCATCGC
ATTGTCTGAGTAGGTGTCATTCTATTCTGGGGGGTGGGGTGGGGCAGGACAGCAAGGGGGAGGATTGGGA
AGACAATAGCAGGCATGCTGGGGATGCGGTGGGCTCTATGGCTTCTGAGGCGGAAAGAACCAGCTGGGGC
TCTAGGGGGTATCCCC
[124 nt withheld, positions 6457-6580]
C
[91 nt withheld, positions 6582-6672]
A
[49 nt withheld, positions 6674-6722]
CCTTTGACGTTGGAGTCCACGTTCTTT
[37 nt withheld, positions 6750-6786]
Features (pLannotate 1.2.2; 23 found; start..end, strand, type, name):
    113..442     +  promoter       SV40 promoter: SV40 enhancer and early promoter
    509..1300    +  CDS            neo: KKA2_KLEPN - Also known as kan, nptII. Experimental evidence at protein level: Swiss-Prot protein existence level 1. Resistance to kanamycin, neomycin, paromomycin, ribostamycin, butirosin and gentamicin B. From Klebsiella pneumoniae.
   1324..1482    +  CDS            ble (fragment): BLE_KLEPN - Experimental evidence at protein level: Swiss-Prot protein existence level 1. Binding protein with a strong affinity to the bleomycin family of antibiotics. Binds to CL990; an antimitotic-antibiotic compound. From Klebsiella pneumoniae.
   1477..1598    +  polyA_signal   SV40 poly(A) signal: SV40 polyadenylation signal
   1671..1687    -  protein_bind   lac operator: The lac repressor binds to the lac operator to inhibit transcription in E. coli. This inhibition can be relieved by adding lactose or isopropyl-β-D-thiogalactopyranoside (IPTG). lac repressor encoded by lacI
   1695..1725    -  promoter       lac promoter: promoter for the E. coli lac operon
   1740..1761    -  protein_bind   CAP binding site: CAP binding activates transcription in the presence of cAMP. E. coli catabolite activator protein
   1774..1866    -  CDS            lacI (fragment): lac repressor; lacI; The lac repressor binds to the lac operator to inhibit transcription in E. coli. This inhibition can be relieved by adding lactose or isopropyl-β-D-thiogalactopyranoside (IPTG).
   2049..2637    -  rep_origin     ori: high-copy-number ColE1/pMB1/pBR322/pUC origin of replication
   2808..3668    -  CDS            AmpR: β-lactamase; bla; confers resistance to ampicillin, carbenicillin, and related antibiotics
   3669..3773    -  promoter       AmpR promoter: bla
   3832..3884    -  misc_feature   bom (fragment): basis of mobility region from pBR322
   4039..4418    +  enhancer       CMV enhancer: human cytomegalovirus immediate early enhancer
   4419..4622    +  promoter       CMV promoter: human cytomegalovirus (CMV) immediate early promoter
   4618..4651    +  LTR            5' LTR (truncated) (fragment): truncated 5' long terminal repeat (LTR) from HIV-1
   4667..4685    +  promoter       T7 promoter: promoter for bacteriophage T7 RNA polymerase
   4732..5013    +  CDS            mWasabi (fragment): mWasabi is a basic (constitutively fluorescent) green fluorescent protein published in 2008, derived from Clavularia sp.. It has high acid sensitivity.
   5033..5475    +  CDS            mTFP1 (fragment): monomeric teal (cyan) fluorescent protein (Ai et al., 2006) mammalian codon-optimized
   5539..6127    +  misc_feature   WPRE: woodchuck hepatitis virus posttranscriptional regulatory element
   6143..6161    -  promoter       SP6 promoter: promoter for bacteriophage SP6 RNA polymerase
   6187..6411    +  polyA_signal   bGH poly(A) signal: bovine growth hormone polyadenylation signal
   6415..6436    +  promoter       SV40 promoter (fragment): SV40 enhancer and early promoter
   6457..99      +  rep_origin     f1 ori (across the origin) (sequence partly withheld): f1 bacteriophage origin of replication; arrow indicates direction of (+) strand synthesis
