[The description below was written by a language model from this plasmid's Addgene catalogue record and pLannotate feature annotations shown in this document.]
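Description:
pcDNA3-ZnGreen2 is a mammalian expression plasmid built on the pcDNA3 backbone that encodes ZnGreen2, a synthetic, genetically encoded fluorescent indicator for zinc ions intended to report on the cytosolic pool. The record gives the sensor a dissociation constant of about 20 µM, and the depositor stresses that a zinc sensor should be chosen so that its affinity matches the concentration range expected in the experiment. The plasmid is propagated in E. coli through a high-copy ColE1/pUC-type origin with ampicillin resistance (β-lactamase), and it also carries an f1 origin. For selection in mammalian cells, an SV40 early promoter drives a neomycin/kanamycin phosphotransferase gene followed by an SV40 polyadenylation signal.

The sensor coding region of roughly 0.8 kb sits downstream of the human CMV immediate-early enhancer and promoter. The automated annotation does not recognise ZnGreen2 itself but splits the open reading frame into two adjacent fragments matching mWasabi and mTFP1, related Clavularia-derived fluorescent proteins. This is consistent with a single-fluorescent-protein sensor built on that green/teal scaffold, although the record does not describe the zinc-binding elements or how the scaffold was rearranged. The sequenced plasmid also contains a WPRE between the insert and the bovine growth hormone polyadenylation signal, an element that generally enhances transcript stability and expression. T7 and SP6 promoters flank the cassette. Short annotated fragments of an HIV-1 LTR, ble, lacI and bom appear to be backbone remnants or partial matches rather than functional parts. The construct is suited to transient or G418-selected expression for live-cell imaging of cytosolic zinc dynamics.
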