Addgene plasmid #170781: pcDNA3-ZnGreen2
Purpose: cytosolic ZnGreen2 zinc sensor with 20 uM Kd
Depositing lab: Huiwang Ai. Depositing organization: University of California, Riverside. Publication: Single Fluorescent Protein-Based Indicators for Zinc Ion (Zn2+). Chen Z, Ai HW. Anal Chem. 2016 Sep 20;88(18):9029-36. doi: 10.1021/acs.analchem.6b01653. Epub 2016 Aug 29. PubMed 27539450.
Backbone
  Vector backbone: pcDNA3
  Vector type: Mammalian Expression
Growth in bacteria
  Bacterial resistance: Ampicillin, 100 μg/mL
  Growth temperature: 37°C
  Growth strain: DH5alpha
  Copy number: Unknown
Gene/Insert
  Gene/Insert name: ZnGreen2
  Species: Synthetic
  Insert size (bp): 824
  GenBank ID: KU867814
  Promoter: CMV
  Cloning method: Unknown
  Sequencing primers: 5′ CMV-F; 3′ BGH-rev
Terms and licenses: Academic/Nonprofit Terms; Industry Terms: Not Available to Industry
Depositor comments: When selecting zinc biosensors for your particular application, please pay attention to the Kd. The Kd of the sensor has to match the concentration range of your particular experiments.
How to cite: pcDNA3-ZnGreen2 was a gift from Huiwang Ai (Addgene plasmid # 170781 ; http://n2t.net/addgene:170781 ; RRID:Addgene_170781)
